Addgene plasmid #69112: ch-TOGKDP-GFP
Purpose: For mammalian expression of knockdown-proof human ch-TOG tagged with EGFP.
Depositing lab: Stephen Royle. Depositing organization: University of Warwick. Publication: TACC3-ch-TOG track the growing tips of microtubules independently of clathrin and Aurora-A phosphorylation. Gutierrez-Caballero C, Burgess SG, Bayliss R, Royle SJ. Biol Open. 2015 Jan 16;4(2):170-9. doi: 10.1242/bio.201410843. PubMed 25596274.
Backbone
  Vector backbone: pEGFP-N3
  Backbone size w/o insert (bp): 4758
  Total vector size (bp): 10827
  Vector type: Mammalian Expression
  Selectable markers: Neomycin (select with G418)
Growth in bacteria
  Bacterial resistance: Kanamycin, 50 μg/mL
  Growth temperature: 37°C
  Growth strain: XL10 Gold
  Copy number: Unknown
Gene/Insert
  Gene/Insert name: Colonic Hepatic Tumour Over-expressed Gene (alt names: ch-TOG; CKAP5)
  Species: H. sapiens (human)
  Insert size (bp): 6096
  Mutation: Silent mutations to confer shRNA resistance.
  GenBank ID: NM_001008938
  Entrez Gene: CKAP5 (a.k.a. CHTOG, MSPS, TOG, TOGp, ch-TOG)
  Promoter: CMV
  Tag / fusion protein: EGFP (C terminal on backbone)
  Cloning method: Restriction Enzyme; 5′ cloning site Acc65I (not destroyed); 3′ cloning site BamHI (not destroyed)
  Sequencing primers: 5′ -; 3′ -
Resource information
  A portion of this plasmid was derived from a plasmid made by: ch-TOG cDNA purchased. IMAGE ID: 40072423 (Clone BC120869).
Terms and licenses: Academic/Nonprofit Terms; Industry Terms: Not Available to Industry
How to cite: ch-TOGKDP-GFP was a gift from Stephen Royle (Addgene plasmid # 69112 ; http://n2t.net/addgene:69112 ; RRID:Addgene_69112)
