[The description below was written by a language model from this plasmid's Addgene catalogue record and pLannotate feature annotations shown in this document.]
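Description:
ch-TOGKDP-GFP is a mammalian expression plasmid of about 10.8 kb built on the pEGFP-N3 backbone, designed to express human ch-TOG (colonic hepatic tumour over-expressed gene, CKAP5) fused at its C terminus to EGFP. The roughly 6.1 kb CKAP5 coding sequence was inserted into the multiple cloning site between Acc65I and BamHI, both of which remain intact. It lies downstream of the human cytomegalovirus immediate-early enhancer and promoter and reads directly into the backbone-encoded EGFP. An SV40 polyadenylation signal terminates the transcript. The short large T antigen fragment annotated just before that signal, like the ble fragment following the resistance gene, is a remnant of backbone sequence rather than a functional payload.

The "KDP" in the name stands for knockdown-proof: the cDNA carries silent mutations that leave the protein sequence unchanged but make the mRNA resistant to an shRNA directed against endogenous ch-TOG. This allows rescue experiments in which the cellular protein is depleted and replaced by the fluorescent version. CKAP5 is a microtubule plus-end-binding polymerase involved in spindle pole organisation and centrosomal microtubule assembly, and the GFP fusion lets its localisation be followed in live cells, consistent with the associated work on TACC3–ch-TOG tracking of growing microtubule tips.

The plasmid replicates in E. coli from a high-copy ColE1/pUC-type origin and also carries an f1 origin for single-stranded DNA production. A single Tn5 NeoR/KanR gene serves both hosts: a bacterial promoter drives it for kanamycin selection, and the SV40 early promoter with an HSV TK polyadenylation signal drives it for G418 selection of stably transfected mammalian cells.
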