Features (pLannotate 1.2.2; 14 found; start..end, strand, type, name):
     61..364     +  enhancer       CMV enhancer: human cytomegalovirus immediate early enhancer
    365..568     +  promoter       CMV promoter: human cytomegalovirus (CMV) immediate early promoter
    591..660     +  misc_feature   MCS (fragment): multiple cloning site
    662..6757    +  CDS            CKAP5: CKAP5_HUMAN - Also known as KIAA0097. Experimental evidence at protein level: Swiss-Prot protein existence level 1. Binds to the plus end of microtubules and regulates microtubule dynamics and microtubule organization. Acts as processive microtubule polymerase. Promotes cytoplasmic microtubule nucleation and elongation. Plays a major role in organizing spindle poles. In spindle formation protects kinetochore microtubules from depolymerization by KIF2C and has an essential role in centrosomal microtubule assembly independently of KIF2C activity. Contributes to centrosome integrity. Acts as comp
   6773..7492    +  CDS            EGFP: the original enhanced GFP (Yang et al., 1996) mammalian codon-optimized
   7509..7592    +  CDS            large T antigen (fragment): large T antigen from SV40 (simian virus 40)
   7615..7736    +  polyA_signal   SV40 poly(A) signal: SV40 polyadenylation signal
   7770..8198    -  rep_origin     f1 ori (sequence partly withheld): f1 bacteriophage origin of replication; arrow indicates direction of (+) strand synthesis
   8225..8329    +  promoter       AmpR promoter: bla
   8331..8688    +  promoter       SV40 promoter: SV40 enhancer and early promoter
   8723..9517    +  CDS            NeoR/KanR: aminoglycoside phosphotransferase from Tn5; aph(3')-II (or nptII); confers resistance to neomycin, kanamycin, and G418 (Geneticin®)
   9538..9690    +  CDS            ble (fragment): BLE_KLEPN - Experimental evidence at protein level: Swiss-Prot protein existence level 1. Binding protein with a strong affinity to the bleomycin family of antibiotics. Binds to CL990; an antimitotic-antibiotic compound. From Klebsiella pneumoniae.
   9749..9796    +  polyA_signal   HSV TK poly(A) signal: herpes simplex virus thymidine kinase polyadenylation signal (Cole and Stacy, 1985)
  10125..10713   +  rep_origin     ori: high-copy-number ColE1/pMB1/pBR322/pUC origin of replication
>Addgene plasmid #69112 | ch-TOGKDP-GFP | depositor full sequence | sequence record 121834 | -
TAGTTATTAATAGTAATCAATTACGGGGTCATTAGTTCATAGCCCATATATGGAGTTCCGCGTTACATAA
CTTACGGTAAATGGCCCGCCTGGCTGACCGCCCAACGACCCCCGCCCATTGACGTCAATAATGACGTATG
TTCCCATAGTAACGCCAATAGGGACTTTCCATTGACGTCAATGGGTGGAGTATTTACGGTAAACTGCCCA
CTTGGCAGTACATCAAGTGTATCATATGCCAAGTACGCCCCCTATTGACGTCAATGACGGTAAATGGCCC
GCCTGGCATTATGCCCAGTACATGACCTTATGGGACTTTCCTACTTGGCAGTACATCTACGTATTAGTCA
TCGCTATTACCATGGTGATGCGGTTTTGGCAGTACATCAATGGGCGTGGATAGCGGTTTGACTCACGGGG
ATTTCCAAGTCTCCACCCCATTGACGTCAATGGGAGTTTGTTTTGGCACCAAAATCAACGGGACTTTCCA
AAATGTCGTAACAACTCCGCCCCATTGACGCAAATGGGCGGTAGGCGTGTACGGTGGGAGGTCTATATAA
GCAGAGCTGGTTTAGTGAACCGTCAGATCCGCTAGCGCTACCGGACTCAGATCTCGAGCTCAAGCTTCGA
ATTCTGCAGTCGACGGTACCGCGGGCCCGGAATGGGAGATGACAGTGAGTGGTTGAAACTGCCAGTTGAT
CAGAAATGTGAACACAAGCTGTGGAAAGCAAGGTTAAGTGGGTATGAAGAGGCCCTGAAGATCTTCCAGA
AAATAAAGGATGAAAAGAGCCCAGAGTGGTCCAAATTTTTAGGATTGATCAAAAAATTTGTCACTGATTC
CAATGCAGTGGTTCAATTGAAAGGATTAGAAGCTGCACTTGTTTATGTTGAAAATGCCCATGTAGCAGGA
AAAACCACAGGAGAAGTTGTGTCAGGTGTTGTAAGTAAGGTGTTCAATCAACCTAAAGCTAAAGCCAAGG
AGCTGGGCATAGAGATCTGTCTTATGTACATAGAGATTGAGAAAGGAGAGGCTGTTCAAGAAGAGCTCCT
GAAAGGCTTGGACAATAAGAATCCCAAGATCATAGTGGCCTGTATAGAGACACTGAGGAAAGCCTTAAGT
GAATTTGGTTCCAAAATCATCTTGCTTAAGCCAATTATCAAAGTGTTGCCAAAACTCTTTGAGTCTCGAG
AGAAGGCTGTTCGAGATGAAGCCAAACTAATTGCTGTGGAGATTTACAGATGGATTCGGGATGCTCTGAG
ACCCCCATTACAAAATATAAACTCTGTTCAGTTGAAAGAACTAGAAGAAGAATGGGTCAAACTGCCAACA
AGTGCTCCTAGACCTACTCGATTTCTTCGTTCCCAACAAGAACTAGAAGCTAAATTGGAACAACAACAGT
CTGCTGGTGGAGATGCTGAAGGAGGTGGTGATGATGGTGATGAGGTGCCACAAATAGATGCTTATGAGCT
TTTAGAAGCTGTAGAAATCCTTTCCAAACTTCCCAAAGACTTTTATGACAAAATTGAGGCAAAAAAATGG
CAAGAGAGAAAAGAGGCCCTGGAGTCTGTAGAAGTACTAATAAAAAACCCCAAACTGGAAGCTGGCGATT
ATGCAGATTTAGTAAAAGCATTAAAGAAGGTTGTTGGAAAGGACACCAATGTCATGTTGGTGGCTTTGGC
AGCAAAATGTCTTACTGGCCTGGCTGTTGGGCTAAGGAAGAAATTTGGACAATATGCAGGACATGTTGTG
CCAACCATCTTGGAGAAATTCAAAGAGAAGAAACCTCAAGTGGTACAAGCCCTGCAGGAGGCAATTGATG
CAATCTTCCTTACTACCACACTACAGAACATCAGTGAGGATGTTTTAGCAGTAATGGATAATAAAAATCC
AACCATCAAGCAGCAGACATCTCTTTTTATTGCAAGAAGTTTCCGCCACTGCACTGCTTCTACCCTGCCA
AAGAGCTTGCTAAAGCCCTTTTGTGCTGCACTACTTAAGCACATCAATGATTCTGCTCCTGAAGTCAGAG
ATGCCGCATTTGAAGCATTGGGTACTGCTTTGAAGGTGGTTGGCGAGAAAGCAGTAAACCCATTCCTAGC
TGATGTGGACAAACTCAAGCTTGATAAGATCAAAGAATGTTCAGAAAAGGTAGAACTGATACATGGTAAG
AAAGCTGGACTAGCTGCTGATAAGAAGGAATTCAAACCTCTGCCTGGAAGGACTGCTGCTTCAGGGGCTG
CAGGAGATAAGGACACAAAGGACATTTCTGCACCCAAACCAGGACCTCTAAAAAAGGCACCTGCTGCTAA
GGCTGGTGGGCCACCAAAAAAGGGGAAACCAGCTGCACCAGGAGGCGCAGGGAATACTGGAACCAAGAAC
AAGAAAGGACTGGAGACTAAAGAAATAGTGGAGCCTGAGCTCTCGATAGAAGTATGTGAAGAAAAAGCTT
CAGCTGTTCTTCCCCCTACCTGTATACAGCTTCTTGACAGCAGTAACTGGAAAGAAAGGCTGGCTTGTAT
GGAAGAGTTCCAGAAGGCTGTTGAGCTAATGGACCGAACTGAAATGCCATGCCAGGCATTAGTGAGGATG
CTAGCCAAGAAACCTGGATGGAAAGAAACTAATTTTCAGGTGATGCAAATGAAGCTTCATATAGTTGCTT
TGATTGCCCAGAAGGGAAATTTTTCCAAAACGTCAGCTCAGGTTGTATTAGATGGCCTTGTGGACAAGAT
TGGAGATGTGAAATGTGGGAACAATGCAAAAGAAGCTATGACAGCAATAGCCGAAGCCTGTATGTTACCA
TGGACTGCTGAACAGGTTGTGTCAATGGCTTTCTCACAAAAGAATCCCAAAAATCAGTCAGAAACTCTGA
ATTGGCTATCAAATGCCATAAAAGAATTTGGTTTTTCTGGGTTGAATGTCAAAGCTTTCATTAGCAATGT
GAAGACAGCTCTTGCTGCAACAAACCCAGCTGTGAGGACTGCTGCCATAACCCTGCTTGGCGTGATGTAT
CTGTATGTTGGTCCCTCTTTGCGAATGTTCTTTGAGGATGAGAAGCCTGCCCTCCTATCCCAGATAGATG
CAGAATTTGAGAAGATGCAGGGACAAAGTCCACCTGCTCCAACCAGAGGAATTTCCAAGCATAGCACAAG
TGGTACAGATGAAGGAGAAGATGGAGATGAACCAGATGACGGGAGCAATGATGTCGTTGATCTTTTGCCG
AGGACGGAGATCAGTGATAAAATCACTTCAGAGTTGGTATCTAAGATTGGTGATAAGAATTGGAAGATTA
GGAAAGAAGGCCTAGATGAAGTGGCAGGTATTATTAATGACGCAAAATTTATCCAACCGAATATAGGTGA
ACTTCCAACTGCCTTGAAGGGTCGACTCAATGATTCAAATAAAATCTTGGTACAGCAAACGCTGAATATC
CTGCAACAACTGGCAGTAGCCATGGGCCCAAATATTAAGCAACATGTAAAAAATTTAGGCATCCCTATCA
TCACAGTCCTTGGAGACAGCAAGAACAATGTTCGAGCTGCTGCCCTAGCGACTGTGAATGCTTGGGCAGA
ACAGACTGGCATGAAGGAATGGCTGGAAGGAGAAGATCTTTCTGAAGAGCTCAAAAAGGAAAATCCTTTC
TTGAGGCAAGAGCTTCTGGGCTGGCTGGCTGAGAAACTACCTACTCTTCGTTCCACCCCTACAGACCTTA
TCCTTTGTGTTCCTCATCTCTACTCCTGCCTAGAAGATCGAAATGGAGATGTGCGAAAGAAGGCCCAAGA
TGCCTTGCCATTCTTCATGATGCATTTAGGATATGAAAAAATGGCCAAGGCTACTGGGAAACTAAAGCCA
ACTTCTAAAGATCAGGTATTGGCCATGCTAGAGAAAGCCAAAGTTAACATGCCAGCCAAGCCTGCTCCAC
CCACTAAAGCAACTTCTAAACCAATGGGAGGGTCCGCTCCAGCCAAATTCCAGCCTGCATCAGCACCTGC
TGAAGATTGTATTTCCAGCAGTACAGAACCCAAACCTGATCCAAAAAAGGCCAAAGCTCCAGGATTATCC
TCTAAAGCAAAGAGTGCACAAGGGAAGAAGATGCCAAGCAAAACCAGCTTAAAGGAGGATGAAGACAAAT
CCGGGCCTATTTTTATTGTTGTTCCAAATGGAAAAGAGCAAAGGATGAAAGATGAAAAAGGATTGAAGGT
GCTAAAGTGGAATTTTACTACCCCACGGGATGAATACATTGAGCAACTAAAGACTCAAATGTCTAGCTGT
GTGGCTAAATGGTTACAAGATGAGATGTTTCACTCAGACTTTCAGCATCATAACAAAGCCCTTGCTGTTA
TGGTTGATCACTTGGAGAGTGAAAAAGAAGGAGTTATTGGTTGCCTGGATCTTATCTTAAAGTGGCTTAC
CCTGAGGTTTTTTGACACCAATACAAGCGTCCTGATGAAAGCACTAGAATATTTAAAATTGCTCTTCACC
TTGCTAAGTGAAGAAGAATATCATCTTACTGAGAATGAAGCATCTTCCTTCATCCCCTATCTTGTCGTCA
AGGTTGGAGAACCAAAGGATGTCATTCGTAAAGATGTTCGTGCCATCCTGAACCGGATGTGCCTTGTCTA
CCCAGCTAGCAAGATGTTTCCCTTTATCATGGAAGGAACCAAATCCAAAAACTCTAAGCAGAGAGCAGAG
TGCCTGGAAGAGCTGGGATGTCTGGTTGAGTCCTATGGCATGAATGTTTGCCAACCAACCCCAGGAAAAG
CCTTAAAGGAAATAGCTGTTCACATAGGAGACCGTGACAATGCTGTACGCAATGCTGCACTCAACACCAT
TGTAACGGTGTACAATGTACATGGGGATCAGGTGTTCAAACTGATTGGAAATCTTTCTGAAAAGGATATG
AGCATGCTCGAGGAGAGGATTAAGCGGTCAGCAAAGAGACCCTCTGCTGCACCAATAAAACAGGTGGAAG
AGAAACCTCAGCGTGCACAGAACATAAGCTCCAATGCCAACATGTTACGCAAGGGACCAGCTGAGGACAT
GTCTTCCAAACTCAACCAAGCCCGAAGCATGAGTGGGCATCCTGAGGCAGCCCAGATGGTCCGCCGAGAA
TTCCAGCTGGATCTAGATGAGATTGAGAATGACAATGGTACAGTCCGATGTGAAATGCCAGAACTTGTTC
AGCACAAACTGGATGACATTTTTGAGCCAGTCCTTATTCCTGAACCCAAGATCCGGGCTGTTTCTCCACA
CTTCGATGACATGCACAGTAATACAGCATCCACAATCAATTTCATTATCTCCCAAGTAGCCAGTGGTGAC
ATCAACACAAGTATCCAAGCTCTGACACAGATCGATGAGGTCCTGAGACAGGAAGACAAAGCTGAAGCCA
TGTCCGGCCATATTGATCAGTTTCTGATAGCCACTTTTATGCAGCTAAGACTCATCTACAACACACACAT
GGCAGATGAGAAATTGGAGAAGGACGAGATCATCAAGTTGTATAGCTGTATCATTGGCAACATGATTTCG
CTGTTTCAGATAGAGAGCCTTGCCCGGGAGGCCTCCACTGGAGTACTAAAAGACCTAATGCATGGCCTCA
TCACCTTAATGCTGGATTCTCGGATTGAAGATCTTGAGGAAGGACAACAGGTCATCCGCTCTGTGAACCT
CTTGGTGGTGAAGGTTCTGGAGAAGTCAGACCAGACCAACATCCTGAGTGCCCTACTTGTTTTGCTCCAA
GACAGCCTGCTAGCAACAGCCAGTTCTCCCAAATTCTCAGAGCTTGTTATGAAGTGTCTCTGGAGAATGG
TTCGACTGTTGCCTGATACCATCAATAGCATTAACCTAGACAGAATTCTTCTGGATATCCACATTTTCAT
GAAGGTCTTCCCCAAAGAGAAACTGAAGCAATGCAAAAGTGAATTTCCCATAAGGACCCTAAAGACCCTG
CTACACACCTTATGCAAATTAAAAGGGCCCAAGATCCTGGACCACCTAACGATGATCGACAACAAAAACG
AGTCTGAGCTGGAGGCCCATCTCTGCCGGATGATGAAGCACAGTATGGACCAGACTGGGAGCAAGTCTGA
TAAGGAAACAGAAAAGGGAGCATCTCGAATAGATGAAAAATCATCAAAGGCCAAAGTGAATGATTTCTTA
GCTGAGATTTTTAAGAAGATTGGCTCTAAAGAAAACACTAAAGAGGGACTAGCAGAGTTATATGAATATA
AGAAGAAATACTCAGATGCTGACATTGAACCATTTCTGAAAAATTCCTCACAGTTCTTCCAGAGCTATGT
CGAAAGAGGCCTTCGGGTGATTGAGATGGAGAGGGAGGGCAAAGGTCGTATTTCCACTTCAACAGGCATC
TCCCCTCAGATGGAAGTCACATGTGTGCCCACGCCCACAAGCACAGTGTCCTCCATAGGTAACACAAATG
GGGAAGAAGTGGGGCCATCTGTCTACTTGGAAAGGCTAAAGATCCTCCGACAGCGATGTGGTCTGGACAA
CACAAAGCAAGATGACCGACCTCCTTTGACCTCTTTGCTCTCCAAACCAGCAGTTCCTACTGTCGCCTCT
TCCACAGACATGCTACATTCCAAGTTGTCTCAGCTCCGGGAGTCACGGGAGCAGCACCAGCATTCAGACC
TGGATTCTAACCAGACTCACTCTTCAGGAACTGTGACCTCCTCCTCCTCCACAGCTAACATAGACGACTT
GAAAAAAAGACTGGAGAGAATAAAGAGCAGTCGCAAAGGATCCATCGCCACCATGGTGAGCAAGGGCGAG
GAGCTGTTCACCGGGGTGGTGCCCATCCTGGTCGAGCTGGACGGCGACGTAAACGGCCACAAGTTCAGCG
TGTCCGGCGAGGGCGAGGGCGATGCCACCTACGGCAAGCTGACCCTGAAGTTCATCTGCACCACCGGCAA
GCTGCCCGTGCCCTGGCCCACCCTCGTGACCACCCTGACCTACGGCGTGCAGTGCTTCAGCCGCTACCCC
GACCACATGAAGCAGCACGACTTCTTCAAGTCCGCCATGCCCGAAGGCTACGTCCAGGAGCGCACCATCT
TCTTCAAGGACGACGGCAACTACAAGACCCGCGCCGAGGTGAAGTTCGAGGGCGACACCCTGGTGAACCG
CATCGAGCTGAAGGGCATCGACTTCAAGGAGGACGGCAACATCCTGGGGCACAAGCTGGAGTACAACTAC
AACAGCCACAACGTCTATATCATGGCCGACAAGCAGAAGAACGGCATCAAGGTGAACTTCAAGATCCGCC
ACAACATCGAGGACGGCAGCGTGCAGCTCGCCGACCACTACCAGCAGAACACCCCCATCGGCGACGGCCC
CGTGCTGCTGCCCGACAACCACTACCTGAGCACCCAGTCCGCCCTGAGCAAAGACCCCAACGAGAAGCGC
GATCACATGGTCCTGCTGGAGTTCGTGACCGCCGCCGGGATCACTCTCGGCATGGACGAGCTGTACAAGT
AAAGCGGCCGCGACTCTAGATCATAATCAGCCATACCACATTTGTAGAGGTTTTACTTGCTTTAAAAAAC
CTCCCACACCTCCCCCTGAACCTGAAACATAAAATGAATGCAATTGTTGTTGTTAACTTGTTTATTGCAG
CTTATAATGGTTACAAATAAAGCAATAGCATCACAAATTTCACAAATAAAGCATTTTTTTCACTGCATTC
TAGTTGTGGTTTGTCCAAACTCATCAATGTATCTTAAGGCGTAAATTGTAAGCGTTAATATTTTGTTAAA
ATTCGCGTTAAATTTTTGTTAAATCAGCTCATTTTTTAACCAATAGGCCGAAATCGGCAAAATCCCTTAT
AAATCAAAAGAATAGACCGAGATAGGGT
[37 nt withheld, positions 7869-7905]
AAAGAACGTGGACTCCAACGTCAAAGG
[49 nt withheld, positions 7933-7981]
T
[91 nt withheld, positions 7983-8073]
G
[124 nt withheld, positions 8075-8198]
CAGGTGGCACTTTTCGGGGAAATGTGCGCGGAACCCCTATTTGTTTATTTTTCTAAATACATTCAAATAT
GTATCCGCTCATGAGACAATAACCCTGATAAATGCTTCAATAATATTGAAAAAGGAAGAGTCCTGAGGCG
GAAAGAACCAGCTGTGGAATGTGTGTCAGTTAGGGTGTGGAAAGTCCCCAGGCTCCCCAGCAGGCAGAAG
TATGCAAAGCATGCATCTCAATTAGTCAGCAACCAGGTGTGGAAAGTCCCCAGGCTCCCCAGCAGGCAGA
AGTATGCAAAGCATGCATCTCAATTAGTCAGCAACCATAGTCCCGCCCCTAACTCCGCCCATCCCGCCCC
TAACTCCGCCCAGTTCCGCCCATTCTCCGCCCCATGGCTGACTAATTTTTTTTATTTATGCAGAGGCCGA
GGCCGCCTCGGCCTCTGAGCTATTCCAGAAGTAGTGAGGAGGCTTTTTTGGAGGCCTAGGCTTTTGCAAA
GATCGATCAAGAGACAGGATGAGGATCGTTTCGCATGATTGAACAAGATGGATTGCACGCAGGTTCTCCG
GCCGCTTGGGTGGAGAGGCTATTCGGCTATGACTGGGCACAACAGACAATCGGCTGCTCTGATGCCGCCG
TGTTCCGGCTGTCAGCGCAGGGGCGCCCGGTTCTTTTTGTCAAGACCGACCTGTCCGGTGCCCTGAATGA
ACTGCAAGACGAGGCAGCGCGGCTATCGTGGCTGGCCACGACGGGCGTTCCTTGCGCAGCTGTGCTCGAC
GTTGTCACTGAAGCGGGAAGGGACTGGCTGCTATTGGGCGAAGTGCCGGGGCAGGATCTCCTGTCATCTC
ACCTTGCTCCTGCCGAGAAAGTATCCATCATGGCTGATGCAATGCGGCGGCTGCATACGCTTGATCCGGC
TACCTGCCCATTCGACCACCAAGCGAAACATCGCATCGAGCGAGCACGTACTCGGATGGAAGCCGGTCTT
GTCGATCAGGATGATCTGGACGAAGAGCATCAGGGGCTCGCGCCAGCCGAACTGTTCGCCAGGCTCAAGG
CGAGCATGCCCGACGGCGAGGATCTCGTCGTGACCCATGGCGATGCCTGCTTGCCGAATATCATGGTGGA
AAATGGCCGCTTTTCTGGATTCATCGACTGTGGCCGGCTGGGTGTGGCGGACCGCTATCAGGACATAGCG
TTGGCTACCCGTGATATTGCTGAAGAGCTTGGCGGCGAATGGGCTGACCGCTTCCTCGTGCTTTACGGTA
TCGCCGCTCCCGATTCGCAGCGCATCGCCTTCTATCGCCTTCTTGACGAGTTCTTCTGAGCGGGACTCTG
GGGTTCGAAATGACCGACCAAGCGACGCCCAACCTGCCATCACGAGATTTCGATTCCACCGCCGCCTTCT
ATGAAAGGTTGGGCTTCGGAATCGTTTTCCGGGACGCCGGCTGGATGATCCTCCAGCGCGGGGATCTCAT
GCTGGAGTTCTTCGCCCACCCTAGGGGGAGGCTAACTGAAACACGGAAGGAGACAATACCGGAAGGAACC
CGCGCTATGACGGCAATAAAAAGACAGAATAAAACGCACGGTGTTGGGTCGTTTGTTCATAAACGCGGGG
TTCGGTCCCAGGGCTGGCACTCTGTCGATACCCCACCGAGACCCCATTGGGGCCAATACGCCCGCGTTTC
TTCCTTTTCCCCACCCCACCCCCCAAGTTCGGGTGAAGGCCCAGGGCTCGCAGCCAACGTCGGGGCGGCA
GGCCCTGCCATAGCCTCAGGTTACTCATATATACTTTAGATTGATTTAAAACTTCATTTTTAATTTAAAA
GGATCTAGGTGAAGATCCTTTTTGATAATCTCATGACCAAAATCCCTTAACGTGAGTTTTCGTTCCACTG
AGCGTCAGACCCCGTAGAAAAGATCAAAGGATCTTCTTGAGATCCTTTTTTTCTGCGCGTAATCTGCTGC
TTGCAAACAAAAAAACCACCGCTACCAGCGGTGGTTTGTTTGCCGGATCAAGAGCTACCAACTCTTTTTC
CGAAGGTAACTGGCTTCAGCAGAGCGCAGATACCAAATACTGTCCTTCTAGTGTAGCCGTAGTTAGGCCA
CCACTTCAAGAACTCTGTAGCACCGCCTACATACCTCGCTCTGCTAATCCTGTTACCAGTGGCTGCTGCC
AGTGGCGATAAGTCGTGTCTTACCGGGTTGGACTCAAGACGATAGTTACCGGATAAGGCGCAGCGGTCGG
GCTGAACGGGGGGTTCGTGCACACAGCCCAGCTTGGAGCGAACGACCTACACCGAACTGAGATACCTACA
GCGTGAGCTATGAGAAAGCGCCACGCTTCCCGAAGGGAGAAAGGCGGACAGGTATCCGGTAAGCGGCAGG
GTCGGAACAGGAGAGCGCACGAGGGAGCTTCCAGGGGGAAACGCCTGGTATCTTTATAGTCCTGTCGGGT
TTCGCCACCTCTGACTTGAGCGTCGATTTTTGTGATGCTCGTCAGGGGGGCGGAGCCTATGGAAAAACGC
CAGCAACGCGGCCTTTTTACGGTTCCTGGCCTTTTGCTGGCCTTTTGCTCACATGTTCTTTCCTGCGTTA
TCCCCTGATTCTGTGGATAACCGTATTACCGCCATGCAT
