>Addgene plasmid #69112 | ch-TOGKDP-GFP | addgene partial sequence | sequence record 126294 | CMV-F 5'-CGCAAATGGGCGGTAGGCGTG-3'
ACCGTCAGATCCGCTAGCGCTACCGGACTCAGATCTCGAGCTCAAGCTTCGAATTCTGCAGTCGACGGTA
CCGCGGGCCCGGAATGGGAGATGACAGTGAGTGGTTGAAACTGCCAGTTGATCAGAAATGTGAACACAAG
CTGTGGAAAGCAAGGTTAAGTGGGTATGAAGAGGCCCTGAAGATCTTCCAGAAAATAAAGGATGAAAAGA
GCCCAGAGTGGTCCAAATTTTTAGGATTGATCAAAAAATTTGTCACTGATTCCAATGCAGTGGTTCAATT
GAAAGGATTAGAAGCTGCACTTGTTTATGTTGAAAATGCCCATGTAGCAGGAAAAACCACAGGAGAAGTT
GTGTCAGGTGTTGTAAGTAAGGTGTTCAATCAACCTAAAGCTAAAGCCAAGGAGCTGGGCATAGAGATCT
GTCTTATGTACATAGAGATTGAGAAAGGAGAGGCTGTTCAAGAAGAGCTCCTGAAAGGCTTGGACAATAA
GAATCCCAAGATCATAGTGGCCTGTATAGAGACACTGAGGAAAGCCTTAAGTGAATTTGGTTCCAAAATC
ATCTTGCTTAAGCCAATTATCAAAGTGTTGCCAAAACTCTTTGAGTCTCGAGAGAAGGCTGTTCGAGATG
AAGCCAAACTAATTGCTGTGGAGATTTACAGATGGATTCGGGATGCTCTGAGACCCCCATTACAA
