>Addgene plasmid #69112 | ch-TOGKDP-GFP | addgene partial sequence | sequence record 126560 | EGFP-N 5'-CGTCGCCGTCCAGCTCGACCAG-3'
CCATGGTGGCGATGGATCCTTTGCGACTGCTCTTTATTCTCTCCAGTCTTTTTTTCAAGTCGTCTATGTT
AGCTGTGGAGGAGGAGGAGGTCACAGTTCCTGAAGAGTGAGTCTGGTTAGAATCCAGGTCTGAATGCTGG
TGCTGCTCCCGTGACTCCCGGAGCTGAGACAACTTGGAATGTAGCATGTCTGTGGAAGAGGCGACAGTAG
GAACTGCTGGTTTGGAGAGCAAAGAGGTCAAAGGAGGTCGGTCATCTTGCTTTGTGTTGTCCAGACCACA
TCGCTGTCGGAGGATCTTTAGCCTTTCCAAGTAGACAGATGGCCCCACTTCTTCCCCATTTGTGTTACCT
ATGGAGGACACTGTGCTTGTGGGCGTGGGCACACATGTGACTTCCATCTGAGGGGAGATGCCTGTTGAAG
TGGAAATACGACCTTTGCCCTCCCTCTCCATCTCAATCACCCGAAGGCCTCTTTCGACATAGCTCTGGAA
GAACTGTGAGGAATTTTTCAGAAATGGTTCAATGTCAGCATCTGAGTATTTCTTCTTATATTCATATAAC
TCTGCTAGTCCCTCTTTAGTGTTTTCTTTAGAGCCAATCTTCTTAAAAATCTCAGCTAAGAAATCATTCA
CTTTGGCCTTTGATGATTTTTCATCTATTCGAGATGCTCCCTTTTCTGTTTCCTTATCAGACTTGCTCCC
AGTCTGGTCCATACTGTGCTTCATCATCCGGCAGAGATGG
